>Addgene plasmid #220456 | psiTE(1)-p65AD | addgene full sequence | sequence record 436801 | Addgene NGS Result
TTGTAAAACGACGGCCAGTGAATTGTAATACGACTCACTATAGGGCGACCCACCGGTGCATGCGCGGCCG
CGATGTAGGTCACGGTCTCGAAGCCGCGGTGCGGGTGCCAGGGCGTGCCCTTGGGCTCCCCGGGCGCGTA
CTCCACCTCACCCATCTGGTCCATCATGATGTCTAGAAGTCGATCCAACATGGCGACTTGTCCCATCCCC
GGCATGTTTAAATATACTAATTATTCTTGAACTAATTTTAATCAACCGATTTATCTCTCTTCCGCAGGTG
AATATTGCCTGTCCTACGACACCGAGATCCTGACCGTGGAGTACGGCTTCCTGCCCATCGGCAAGATCGT
GGAGGAGCGCATCGAGTGCACCGTGTACACCGTGGACAAGAACGGCTTCGTGTACACCCAGCCCATCGCC
CAGTGGCACAACCGCGGCGAGCAGGAGGTGTTCGAGTACTGCCTGGAGGACGGCTCCATCATCCGCGCCA
CCAAGGACCACAAGTTCATGACCACCGACGGCCAGATGCTGCCCATCGACGAGATCTTCGAGCGCGGCCT
GGACCTGAAGCAGGTGGACGGCCTGCCCGAGGGCCGCGGCAGCCTGCTGACCTGCGGCGATGTGGAGGAG
AACCCCGGGCCCATGGATAAAGCGGAATTAATTCCCGAGCCTCCAAAAAAGAAGAGAAAGGTCGAATTGG
GTTCCACGCCGATGGAGTTCCAGTACCTGCCCGATACGGATGACCGTCACCGTATCGAAGAAAAGCGGAA
GCGAACCTATGAAACCTTCAAGTCCATCATGAAAAAGTCCCCCTTCTCGGGCCCCACGGACCCGCGCCCC
CCGCCCCGTCGTATTGCGGTTCCTTCGCGCAGCAGTGCCAGCGTCCCCAAACCCGCACCGCAGCCCTACC
CGTTCACTTCCTCCCTTAGCACGATTAACTATGATGAGTTCCCCACGATGGTGTTCCCCAGTGGACAAAT
TTCCCAGGCATCGGCACTGGCTCCGGCCCCACCGCAAGTCCTCCCCCAGGCGCCCGCTCCGGCACCGGCT
CCCGCAATGGTGAGTGCTCTGGCCCAGGCCCCCGCTCCAGTCCCCGTGCTGGCGCCTGGACCCCCACAGG
CAGTTGCCCCTCCTGCTCCGAAACCAACGCAGGCGGGCGAAGGAACCCTGAGCGAGGCCCTCTTGCAGCT
TCAGTTCGATGACGAAGACTTGGGAGCCCTGCTGGGTAACAGCACAGACCCTGCCGTATTCACCGATCTC
GCATCCGTGGACAACAGCGAGTTTCAGCAGCTCTTGAATCAGGGAATCCCGGTCGCACCTCATACCACAG
AGCCCATGCTGATGGAATACCCGGAGGCTATCACGCGACTGGTGACCGGCGCACAGCGACCACCCGATCC
AGCCCCTGCCCCACTGGGTGCCCCGGGTTTGCCCAATGGCCTCCTCAGCGGCGATGAGGATTTCTCCAGC
ATCGCTGATATGGATTTCTCCGCTTTGCTGAGCCAGATAAGCTCCGCTAGCGGAGGAGGTGGTGGAGGTG
GAGGTGGAGGTACTAGTCTGGAGATCGAGGCCGCCTTCCTGGAGCGCGAGAACACCGCCCTGGAGACCCG
CGTGGCCGAGCTGCGCCAGCGCGTGCAGCGCCTGCGCAACCGCGTGAGCCAGTACCGCACCCGCTACGGC
CCCCTGGGCGGCGGCAAGGAAGGACGCGGATCGTTGCTGACGTGCGGAGACGTGGAGGAGAATCCGGGCC
CCGTGAAGATCATCTCCCGCAAGTCCCTGGGCACCCAGAACGTGTACGACATCGGCGTGGAGAAGGACCA
CAACTTCCTGCTGAAGAACGGCCTGGTGGCCTCCAACTGCTTCAACGGTAAGTTATTGAACAATGGCATC
AAATGCCTTCATCATCACTACCCTTTAGCCCTTAAGACCCCACAATGACCTTACCCACTCAGAGAAAAAA
GTAAATATGAAAGCCCATTTGAACTTCTCATCATGATGGACCAGATGGGTGAGGTGGAGTACGCGCCCGG
GGAGCCCAAGGGCACGCCCTGGCACCCGCACCGCGGCTTCGAGACCGTGACCTACATCGGCGCGCCGGTA
CCACTAGTGGGGAGGTTCCCTTTAGTGAGGGTTAATTGCGCGCTTGGCGTAATCATGGTCATAGCTGTTT
CCTGTGTGAAATTGTTATCCGCTCACAATTCCACACAACATACGAGCCGGAAGCATAAAGTGTAAAGCCT
GGGGTGCCTAATGAGTGAGCTAACTCACATTAATTGCGTTGCGCTCACTGCCCGCTTTCCAGTCGGGAAA
CCTGTCGTGCCAGCTGCATTAATGAATCGGCCAACGCGCGGGGAGAGGCGGTTTGCGTATTGGGCGCTCT
TCCGCTTCCTCGCTCACTGACTCGCTGCGCTCGGTCGTTCGGCTGCGGCGAGCGGTATCAGCTCACTCAA
AGGCGGTAATACGGTTATCCACAGAATCAGGGGATAACGCAGGAAAGAACATGTGAGCAAAAGGCCAGCA
AAAGGCCAGGAACCGTAAAAAGGCCGCGTTGCTGGCGTTTTTCCATAGGCTCCGCCCCCCTGACGAGCAT
CACAAAAATCGACGCTCAAGTCAGAGGTGGCGAAACCCGACAGGACTATAAAGATACCAGGCGTTTCCCC
CTGGAAGCTCCCTCGTGCGCTCTCCTGTTCCGACCCTGCCGCTTACCGGATACCTGTCCGCCTTTCTCCC
TTCGGGAAGCGTGGCGCTTTCTCATAGCTCACGCTGTAGGTATCTCAGTTCGGTGTAGGTCGTTCGCTCC
AAGCTGGGCTGTGTGCACGAACCCCCCGTTCAGCCCGACCGCTGCGCCTTATCCGGTAACTATCGTCTTG
AGTCCAACCCGGTAAGACACGACTTATCGCCACTGGCAGCAGCCACTGGTAACAGGATTAGCAGAGCGAG
GTATGTAGGCGGTGCTACAGAGTTCTTGAAGTGGTGGCCTAACTACGGCTACACTAGAAGAACAGTATTT
GGTATCTGCGCTCTGCTGAAGCCAGTTACCTTCGGAAAAAGAGTTGGTAGCTCTTGATCCGGCAAACAAA
CCACCGCTGGTAGCGGTGGTTTTTTTGTTTGCAAGCAGCAGATTACGCGCAGAAAAAAAGGATCTCAAGA
AGATCCTTTGATCTTTTCTACGGGGTCTGACGCTCAGTGGAACGAAAACTCACGTTAAGGGATTTTGGTC
ATGAGATTATCAAAAAGGATCTTCACCTAGATCCTTTTAAATTAAAAATGAAGTTTTAAATCAATCTAAA
GTATATATGAGTAAACTTGGTCTGACAGTTACCAATGCTTAATCAGTGAGGCACCTATCTCAGCGATCTG
TCTATTTCGTTCATCCATAGTTGCCTGACTCCCCGTCGTGTAGATAACTACGATACGGGAGGGCTTACCA
TCTGGCCCCAGTGCTGCAATGATACCGCGAGACCCACGCTCACCGGCTCCAGATTTATCAGCAATAAACC
AGCCAGCCGGAAGGGCCGAGCGCAGAAGTGGTCCTGCAACTTTATCCGCCTCCATCCAGTCTATTAATTG
TTGCCGGGAAGCTAGAGTAAGTAGTTCGCCAGTTAATAGTTTGCGCAACGTTGTTGCCATTGCTACAGGC
ATCGTGGTGTCACGCTCGTCGTTTGGTATGGCTTCATTCAGCTCCGGTTCCCAACGATCAAGGCGAGTTA
CATGATCCCCCATGTTGTGCAAAAAAGCGGTTAGCTCCTTCGGTCCTCCGATCGTTGTCAGAAGTAAGTT
GGCCGCAGTGTTATCACTCATGGTTATGGCAGCACTGCATAATTCTCTTACTGTCATGCCATCCGTAAGA
TGCTTTTCTGTGACTGGTGAGTACTCAACCAAGTCATTCTGAGAATAGTGTATGCGGCGACCGAGTTGCT
CTTGCCCGGCGTCAATACGGGATAATACCGCGCCACATAGCAGAACTTTAAAAGTGCTCATCATTGGAAA
ACGTTCTTCGGGGCGAAAACTCTCAAGGATCTTACCGCTGTTGAGATCCAGTTCGATGTAACCCACTCGT
GCACCCAACTGATCTTCAGCATCTTTTACTTTCACCAGCGTTTCTGGGTGAGCAAAAACAGGAAGGCAAA
ATGCCGCAAAAAAGGGAATAAGGGCGACACGGAAATGTTGAATACTCATACTCTTCCTTTTTCAATATTA
TTGAAGCATTTATCAGGGTTATTGTCTCATGAGCGGATACATATTTGAATGTATTTAGAAAAATAAACAA
ATAGGGGTTCCGCGCACATTTCCCCGAAAAGTGCCACCTG
[124 nt withheld, positions 4311-4434]
C
[91 nt withheld, positions 4436-4526]
A
[49 nt withheld, positions 4528-4576]
CCTTTGACGTTGGAGTCCACGTTCTTT
[37 nt withheld, positions 4604-4640]
ACCCTATCTCGGTCTATTCTTTTGATTTATAAGGGATTTTGCCGATTTCGGCCTATTGGTTAAAAAATGA
GCTGATTTAACAAAAATTTAACGCGAATTTTAACAAAATATTAACGCTTACAATTTGCCATTCGCCATTC
AGGCTGCGCAACTGTTGGGAAGGGCGATCGGTGCGGGCCTCTTCGCTATTACGCCAGCTGGCGAAAGGGG
GATGTGCTGCAAGGCGATTAAGTTGGGTAACGCCAGGGTTTTCCCAGTCACGACG
Features (pLannotate 1.2.2; 16 found; start..end, strand, type, name):
     26..44      +  promoter       T7 promoter: promoter for bacteriophage T7 RNA polymerase
     87..156     +  protein_bind   attB: attB site for the φC31 integrase (Groth et al., 2000) phage φC31 integrase
    280..567     +  CDS            dnaE-N (fragment): DPO3A_SYNY3 - Experimental evidence at protein level: Swiss-Prot protein existence level 1. DNA polymerase III is a complex, multichain enzyme responsible for most of the replicative synthesis in bacteria. This DNA polymerase also exhibits 3' to 5' exonuclease activity. The alpha chain is the DNA polymerase (By similarity). From Synechocystis sp. (strain PCC 6803 / Kazusa).
    673..692     +  CDS            SV40 NLS (fragment): nuclear localization signal of SV40 (simian virus 40) large T antigen
    703..1515    +  CDS            RELA (fragment): TF65_HUMAN - Also known as NFKB3. Experimental evidence at protein level: Swiss-Prot protein existence level 1. NF-kappa-B is a pleiotropic transcription factor present in almost all cell types and is the endpoint of a series of signal transduction events that are initiated by a vast array of stimuli related to many biological processes such as inflammation, immunity, differentiation, cell growth, tumorigenesis and apoptosis. NF-kappa-B is a homo- or heterodimeric complex formed by the Rel-like domain- containing proteins RELA/p65, RELB, NFKB1/p105, NFKB1/p50, REL and NFKB2/p52. The heterodime
   2004..2073    -  protein_bind   attB: attB site for the φC31 integrase (Groth et al., 2000) phage φC31 integrase
   2119..2137    -  promoter       T3 promoter: promoter for bacteriophage T3 RNA polymerase
   2182..2198    -  protein_bind   lac operator: The lac repressor binds to the lac operator to inhibit transcription in E. coli. This inhibition can be relieved by adding lactose or isopropyl-β-D-thiogalactopyranoside (IPTG). lac repressor encoded by lacI
   2206..2236    -  promoter       lac promoter: promoter for the E. coli lac operon
   2251..2272    -  protein_bind   CAP binding site: CAP binding activates transcription in the presence of cAMP. E. coli catabolite activator protein
   2285..2377    -  CDS            lacI (fragment): lac repressor; lacI; The lac repressor binds to the lac operator to inhibit transcription in E. coli. This inhibition can be relieved by adding lactose or isopropyl-β-D-thiogalactopyranoside (IPTG).
   2560..3148    -  rep_origin     ori: high-copy-number ColE1/pMB1/pBR322/pUC origin of replication
   3319..4179    -  CDS            AmpR: β-lactamase; bla; confers resistance to ampicillin, carbenicillin, and related antibiotics
   4180..4284    -  promoter       AmpR promoter: bla
   4311..4739    +  rep_origin     f1 ori (sequence partly withheld): f1 bacteriophage origin of replication; arrow indicates direction of (+) strand synthesis
   4771..23      -  CDS            lacZα (fragment) (across the origin): LacZα fragment of β-galactosidase; lacZ fragment
