[The description below was written by a language model from this plasmid's Addgene catalogue record and pLannotate feature annotations shown in this document.]
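Description:
psiTE(1)-p65AD is a pBluescript-based (pBS) donor plasmid for Drosophila, catalogued as an insect expression vector, that carries a split intein version of the Trojan exon p65AD cassette. It is maintained in E. coli through a high-copy ColE1/pUC origin and ampicillin selection (AmpR with its bla promoter). The backbone also retains the usual pBluescript elements: an f1 origin, lac promoter/operator with lacZα fragments, and T7 and T3 promoters flanking the cloning region.

The payload is a synthesized insert of about 1.6 kb named CfaN-p65AD-CfaC, lying between two φC31 attB sites in opposite orientation. This arrangement allows φC31 integrase-mediated cassette exchange with the attP-flanked MiMIC transposon insertions already present in fly lines. Within the cassette, the annotation detects a DnaE-type N-intein fragment (matching CfaN), an SV40 nuclear localization signal and a fragment of human RELA corresponding to the p65 transcriptional activation domain. The C-terminal intein half (CfaC) named in the insert is not picked up by the automated annotation. Nor are any splice acceptor or donor sequences expected of a Trojan exon, so the table does not account for everything between the attB sites. No dedicated eukaryotic promoter is annotated, consistent with a design in which expression depends on the host gene into which the cassette is swapped. Flanking p65AD with the two intein halves presumably lets protein splicing excise the activation domain from the host gene product, although the record does not describe the mechanism.

The stated purpose is to convert MiMIC lines with an insertion in a phase 1 coding intron, the "(1)" in the name, into p65AD hemi-driver lines. Such lines supply the activation-domain half of a split transcription factor system for intersectional cellular targeting.
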