Addgene plasmid #220456: psiTE(1)-p65AD
Purpose: Split intein version of Trojan-p65AD. Create p65AD hemi-driver lines from MiMIC lines, in which MiMIC cassette was inserted into Phase 1 coding intron.
Depositing lab: Benjamin White. Depositing organization: National Institute of Mental Health (NIMH). Publication: Hox gene-specific cellular targeting using split intein Trojan exons. Diao F, Vasudevan D, Heckscher ES, White BH. Proc Natl Acad Sci U S A. 2024 Apr 23;121(17):e2317083121. doi: 10.1073/pnas.2317083121. Epub 2024 Apr 11. PubMed 38602904.
Backbone
  Vector backbone: pBS
  Vector type: Insect Expression
Growth in bacteria
  Bacterial resistance: Ampicillin, 100 μg/mL
  Growth temperature: 37°C
  Growth strain: DH5alpha
  Copy number: High Copy
Gene/Insert
  Gene/Insert name: CfaN-p65AD-CfaC
  Species: Other
  Insert size (bp): 1590
  Cloning method: Gene Synthesis
Terms and licenses: Academic/Nonprofit Terms; Industry Terms: Not Available to Industry
How to cite: psiTE(1)-p65AD was a gift from Benjamin White (Addgene plasmid # 220456 ; http://n2t.net/addgene:220456 ; RRID:Addgene_220456)
